Addgene plasmid #241504: pMIHP-16285 HA.Ollas.VSVG
Purpose: (Empty Backbone) HA.Ollas.VSVG Flow Code Plasmid This plasmid is to be used with mRNAs.
Depositing lab: Adrian Liston. Depositing organization: Babraham Institute. Publication: The tissue-resident regulatory T cell pool is shaped by transient multi-tissue migration and a conserved residency program. Burton OT, Bricard O, Tareen S, Gergelits V, Andrews S, Biggins L, Roca CP, Whyte C, Junius S, Brajic A, Pasciuto E, Ali M, Lemaitre P, Schlenner SM, Ishigame H, Brown BD, Dooley J, Liston A. Immunity. 2024 Jul 9;57(7):1586-1602.e10. doi: 10.1016/j.immuni.2024.05.023. Epub 2024 Jun 18. PubMed 38897202.
Backbone
  Vector backbone: Retroviral plasmid
  Vector type: Retroviral
  Tag / fusion protein: HA; Ollas; VSVG
Growth in bacteria
  Bacterial resistance: Ampicillin, 100 μg/mL
  Growth temperature: 30°C
  Growth strain: NEB Stable
  Copy number: Unknown
Gene/Insert
  Gene/Insert name: None
Resource information
  A portion of this plasmid was derived from a plasmid made by: The plasmids were generated using pro-code vectors received from Dr Brian Brown at Mount Sinai and we have their permission via email for these to be deposited.
Terms and licenses: Academic/Nonprofit Terms; Industry Terms: Not Available to Industry
Depositor comments: Any stbl competent cell strain can be used for growing this plasmid.
How to cite: pMIHP-16285 HA.Ollas.VSVG was a gift from Adrian Liston (Addgene plasmid # 241504 ; http://n2t.net/addgene:241504 ; RRID:Addgene_241504)
