[The description below was written by a language model from this plasmid's Addgene catalogue record and pLannotate feature annotations shown in this document.]
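Description:
pMIHP-16285 HA.Ollas.VSVG is a 6,371 nt gammaretroviral transfer plasmid catalogued as an empty backbone, one member of a "Flow Code" series partly derived from earlier pro-code epitope-barcoding vectors. The viral cassette is framed by 5' and 3' long terminal repeats of murine embryonic stem cell virus, with the MESV Ψ packaging signal and a truncated, start-codon-less MMLV gag segment that supports encapsidation of the genomic RNA. No separate internal promoter is annotated, so expression is presumably driven from the 5' LTR. Propagation in E. coli relies on a high-copy ColE1/pUC-type origin and an ampicillin resistance gene. Short fragments of TcR, env, lacI, rop, bom and lacZα are non-functional backbone remnants. The record recommends recombination-deficient "stable" strains, as is usual for LTR-containing plasmids.

Downstream of gag lies an EMCV IRES followed by a mouse histone H2B coding sequence (H2bc3) and, shortly after it, an HA epitope. The catalogue lists HA, Ollas and VSVG as the tags, but only the HA portion was picked up by the automated annotation, so the placement of the other two is not shown. The layout suggests a nuclear, chromatin-bound H2B carrier displaying a specific three-epitope combination, so that transduced cells carry a protein barcode readable by antibody staining and flow cytometry. The space between gag and the IRES would be the natural site for inserting a gene of interest, though the record does not identify a cloning site there. A pUC-type MCS fragment lies after the tags. The note that the plasmid is "to be used with mRNAs" is not elaborated. The associated publication concerns tissue-resident regulatory T cells.
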