Features (pLannotate 1.2.2; 20 found; start..end, strand, type, name):
     32..233     -  CDS            TcR (fragment): tetracycline efflux protein; tet; confers resistance to tetracycline
    234..332     +  CDS            env (fragment): murine leukemia virus gPr80 envelope polyprotein precursor; env; proteolytically cleaved into gp70SU and p15TM subunits
    374..890     +  LTR            5' LTR: 5' long terminal repeat from murine embryonic stem cell virus
    954..1295    +  misc_feature   MESV Ψ: packaging signal of murine embryonic stem cell virus
   1362..1778    +  CDS            gag (truncated): truncated Moloney murine leukemia virus (MMLV) gag gene lacking the start codon
   1837..2397    +  misc_feature   IRES: internal ribosome entry site (IRES) of the encephalomyocarditis virus (EMCV)
   2400..2777    +  CDS            H2bc3: H2B1B_MOUSE - Also known as Hist1h2bb Experimental evidence at protein level: Swiss-Prot protein existence level 1. Core component of nucleosome. Nucleosomes wrap and compact DNA into chromatin, limiting DNA accessibility to the cellular machineries which require DNA as a template. Histones thereby play a central role in transcription regulation, DNA repair, DNA replication and chromosomal stability. DNA accessibility is regulated via a complex set of post-translational modifications of histones, also called histone code, and nucleosome remodeling. From Mus musculus (Mouse).
   2820..2846    +  CDS            3xHA (fragment): three tandem HA epitope tags
   2989..3019    +  misc_feature   MCS (fragment): pUC18/19 multiple cloning site
   3139..3653    +  LTR            3' LTR: 3' long terminal repeat from murine embryonic stem cell virus
   3815..3831    -  protein_bind   lac operator: The lac repressor binds to the lac operator to inhibit transcription in E. coli. This inhibition can be relieved by adding lactose or isopropyl-β-D-thiogalactopyranoside (IPTG). lac repressor encoded by lacI
   3839..3869    -  promoter       lac promoter: promoter for the E. coli lac operon
   3884..3905    -  protein_bind   CAP binding site: CAP binding activates transcription in the presence of cAMP. E. coli catabolite activator protein
   3918..4010    -  CDS            lacI (fragment): lac repressor; lacI; The lac repressor binds to the lac operator to inhibit transcription in E. coli. This inhibition can be relieved by adding lactose or isopropyl-β-D-thiogalactopyranoside (IPTG).
   4193..4781    -  rep_origin     ori: high-copy-number ColE1/pMB1/pBR322/pUC origin of replication
   4952..5812    -  CDS            AmpR: β-lactamase; bla; confers resistance to ampicillin, carbenicillin, and related antibiotics
   5813..5917    -  promoter       AmpR promoter: bla
   6012..6047    +  CDS            rop (fragment): Rop protein, which maintains plasmids at low copy number; rop
   6149..6248    +  misc_feature   bom (fragment): basis of mobility region from pBR322
   6254..32      -  CDS            lacZα (fragment) (across the origin): LacZα fragment of β-galactosidase; lacZ fragment
>Addgene plasmid #241504 | pMIHP-16285 HA.Ollas.VSVG | addgene full sequence | sequence record 481853 | Addgene NGS Result
TTTTCCCAGTCACGACGTTGTAAAACGACGGCGCAAGGAATGGTGCATGCAAGGAGATGGCGCCCAACAG
TCCCCCGGCCACGGGGCCTGCCACCATACCCACGCCGAAACAAGCGCTCATGAGCCCGAAGTGGCGAGCC
CGATCTTCCCCATCGGTGATGTCGGCGATATAGGCGCCAGCAACCGCACCTGTGGCGCCGGTGATGCCGG
CCACGATGCGTCCGGCGTAGAGGCGATTAGTCCAATTTGTTAAAGACAGGATATCAGTGGTCCAGGCTCT
AGTTTTGACTCAACAATATCACCAGCTGAAGCCTATAGAGTACGAGCCATAGATAAAATAAAAGATTTTA
TTTAGTCTCCAGAAAAAGGGGGGAATGAAAGACCCCACCTGTAGGTTTGGCAAGCTAGCTTAAGTAACGC
CATTTTGCAAGGCATGGAAAATACATAACTGAGAATAGAGAAGTTCAGATCAAGGTTAGGAACAGAGAGA
CAGCAGAATATGGGCCAAACAGGATATCTGTGGTAAGCAGTTCCTGCCCCGGCTCAGGGCCAAGAACAGA
TGGTCCCCAGATGCGGTCCCGCCCTCAGCAGTTTCTAGAGAACCATCAGATGTTTCCAGGGTGCCCCAAG
GACCTGAAATGACCCTGTGCCTTATTTGAACTAACCAATCAGTTCGCTTCTCGCTTCTGTTCGCGCGCTT
CTGCTCCCCGAGCTCAATAAAAGAGCCCACAACCCCTCACTCGGCGCGCCAGTCCTCCGATAGACTGCGT
CGCCCGGGTACCCGTATTCCCAATAAAGCCTCTTGCTGTTTGCATCCGAATCGTGGACTCGCTGATCCTT
GGGAGGGTCTCCTCAGATTGATTGACTGCCCACCTCGGGGGTCTTTCATTTGGAGGTTCCACCGAGATTT
GGAGACCCCTGCCCAGGGACCACCGACCCCCCCGCCGGGAGGTAAGCTGGCCAGCGGTCGTTTCGTGTCT
GTCTCTGTCTTTGTGCGTGTTTGTGCCGGCATCTAATGTTTGCGCCTGCGTCTGTACTAGTTAGCTAACT
AGCTCTGTATCTGGCGGACCCGTGGTGGAACTGACGAGTTCTGAACACCCGGCCGCAACCCTGGGAGACG
TCCCAGGGACTTTGGGGGCCGTTTTTGTGGCCCGACCTGAGGAAGGGAGTCGATGTGGAATCCGACCCCG
TCAGGATATGTGGTTCTGGTAGGAGACGAGAACCTAAAACAGTTCCCGCCTCCGTCTGAATTTTTGCTTT
CGGTTTGGAACCGAAGCCGCGCGTCTTGTCTGCTGCAGCGCTGCAGCATCGTTCTGTGTTGTCTCTGTCT
GACTGTGTTTCTGTATTTGTCTGAAAATTAGGGCCAGACTGTTACCACTCCCTTAAGTTTGACCTTAGGT
CACTGGAAAGATGTCGAGCGGATCGCTCACAACCAGTCGGTAGATGTCAAGAAGAGACGTTGGGTTACCT
TCTGCTCTGCAGAATGGCCAACCTTTAACGTCGGATGGCCGCGAGACGGCACCTTTAACCGAGACCTCAT
CACCCAGGTTAAGATCAAGGTCTTTTCACCTGGCCCGCATGGACACCCAGACCAGGTCCCCTACATCGTG
ACCTGGGAAGCCTTGGCTTTTGACCCCCCTCCCTGGGTCAAGCCCTTTGTACACCCTAAGCCTCCGCCTC
CTCTTCCTCCATCCGCCCCGTCTCTCCCCCTTGAACCTCCTCGTTCGACCCCGCCTCGATCCTCCCTTTA
TCCAGCCCTCACTCCTTCTCTAGGCGCCGGAATTCCGAACAGTCTTCCGTAATAGAAGACACAAGGCTCG
AGCGGGATCAATTCCGCCCCCCCCCTAACGTTACTGGCCGAAGCCGCTTGGAATAAGGCCGGTGTGCGTT
TGTCTATATGTTATTTTCCACCATATTGCCGTCTTTTGGCAATGTGAGGGCCCGGAAACCTGGCCCTGTC
TTCTTGACGAGCATTCCTAGGGGTCTTTCCCCTCTCGCCAAAGGAATGCAAGGTCTGTTGAATGTCGTGA
AGGAAGCAGTTCCTCTGGAAGCTTCTTGAAGACAAACAACGTCTGTAGCGACCCTTTGCAGGCAGCGGAA
CCCCCCACCTGGCGACAGGTGCCTCTGCGGCCAAAAGCCACGTGTATAAGATACACCTGCAAAGGCGGCA
CAACCCCAGTGCCACGTTGTGAGTTGGATAGTTGTGGAAAGAGTCAAATGGCTCTCCTCAAGCGTATTCA
ACAAGGGGCTGAAGGATGCCCAGAAGGTACCCCATTGTATGGGATCTGATCTGGGGCCTCGGTGCACATG
CTTTACATGTGTTTAGTCGAGGTTAAAAAAACGTCTAGGCCCCCCGAACCACGGGGACGTGGTTTTCCTT
TGAAAAACACGATAATACCATGCCAGAGCCTTCTAAGTCTGCACCAGCCCCTAAGAAGGGATCTAAGAAA
GCCATCTCTAAGGCGCAGAAGAAGGATGGCAAGAAGCGCAAGCGCAGCCGCAAGGAGAGCTATTCGGTGT
ACGTGTACAAGGTGCTGAAGCAAGTGCACCCCGACACCGGCATCTCCTCCAAGGCCATGGGCATCATGAA
CTCGTTCGTGAACGACATCTTCGAGCGCATCGCGAGCGAGGCGTCCCGCCTGGCGCATTACAACAAGCGC
TCGACCATCACGTCCCGGGAGATCCAGACGGCCGTGCGCCTGCTGCTGCCCGGGGAGCTGGCCAAGCACG
CCGTGTCGGAGGGCACTAAGGCCGTCACCAAGTACACCAGCTCCAAGGACCCACCGGTCGCCACCGGATC
CACGGTCGCCACCATGGGCTACCCATACGATGTGCCAGATTACGCTGGAGGAGGCGGGGGAGGGAGCGGC
TTCGCCAACGAGCTGGGCCCCAGGCTGATGGGCAAGTGCGGAGGAGGCGGGGGAGGGTATACAGATATCG
AAATGAATAGACTCGGAAAGGGCATGCTGATGGTGTAAGCGGCCGCGACTCTAGAGTCGACCTGCAGGCA
TGCAAGCTTCAGGTAGCCGGCTAACGTTAACAACCGGTACCTCTAGAACTATAGCTAGCATGCGCAAATT
TAAAGCGCTGATATCGATAAAATAAAAGATTTTATTTAGTCTCCAGAAAAAGGGGGGAATGAAAGACCCC
ACCTGTAGGTTTGGCAAGCTAGCTTAAGTAACGCCATTTTGCAAGGCATGGAAAATACATAACTGAGAAT
AGAGAAGTTCAGATCAAGGTTAGGAACAGAGAGACAGCAGAATATGGGCCAAACAGGATATCTGTGGTAA
GCAGTTCCTGCCCCGGCTCAGGGCCAAGAACAGATGGTCCCCAGATGCGGTCCCGCCCTCAGCAGTTTCT
AGAGAACCATCAGATGTTTCCAGGGTGCCCCAAGGACCTGAAATGACCCTGTGCCTTATTTGAACTAACC
AATCAGTTCGCTTCTCGCTTCTGTTCGCGCGCTTCTGCTCCCCGAGCTCAATAAAAGAGCCCACAACCCC
TCACTCGGCGCGCCAGTCCTCCGATAGACTGCGTCGCCCGGGTACCCGTGTATCCAATAAACCCTCTTGC
AGTTGCATCCGACTTGTGGTCTCGCTGTTCCTTGGGAGGGTCTCCTCTGAGTGATTGACTACCCGTCAGC
GGGGGTCTTTCATGGGTAACAGTTTCTTGAAGTTGGAGAACAACATTCTGAGGGTAGGAGTCGAATATTA
AGTAATCCTGACTCAATTAGCCACTGTTTTGAATCCACATACTCCAATACTCCTGAAATAGTTCATTATG
GACAGCGCAGAAAGAGCTGGGGAGAATTGTGAAATTGTTATCCGCTCACAATTCCACACAACATACGAGC
CGGAAGCATAAAGTGTAAAGCCTGGGGTGCCTAATGAGTGAGCTAACTCACATTAATTGCGTTGCGCTCA
CTGCCCGCTTTCCAGTCGGGAAACCTGTCGTGCCAGCTGCATTAATGAATCGGCCAACGCGCGGGGAGAG
GCGGTTTGCGTATTGGGCGCTCTTCCGCTTCCTCGCTCACTGACTCGCTGCGCTCGGTCGTTCGGCTGCG
GCGAGCGGTATCAGCTCACTCAAAGGCGGTAATACGGTTATCCACAGAATCAGGGGATAACGCAGGAAAG
AACATGTGAGCAAAAGGCCAGCAAAAGGCCAGGAACCGTAAAAAGGCCGCGTTGCTGGCGTTTTTCCATA
GGCTCCGCCCCCCTGACGAGCATCACAAAAATCGACGCTCAAGTCAGAGGTGGCGAAACCCGACAGGACT
ATAAAGATACCAGGCGTTTCCCCCTGGAAGCTCCCTCGTGCGCTCTCCTGTTCCGACCCTGCCGCTTACC
GGATACCTGTCCGCCTTTCTCCCTTCGGGAAGCGTGGCGCTTTCTCATAGCTCACGCTGTAGGTATCTCA
GTTCGGTGTAGGTCGTTCGCTCCAAGCTGGGCTGTGTGCACGAACCCCCCGTTCAGCCCGACCGCTGCGC
CTTATCCGGTAACTATCGTCTTGAGTCCAACCCGGTAAGACACGACTTATCGCCACTGGCAGCAGCCACT
GGTAACAGGATTAGCAGAGCGAGGTATGTAGGCGGTGCTACAGAGTTCTTGAAGTGGTGGCCTAACTACG
GCTACACTAGAAGAACAGTATTTGGTATCTGCGCTCTGCTGAAGCCAGTTACCTTCGGAAAAAGAGTTGG
TAGCTCTTGATCCGGCAAACAAACCACCGCTGGTAGCGGTGGTTTTTTTGTTTGCAAGCAGCAGATTACG
CGCAGAAAAAAAGGATCTCAAGAAGATCCTTTGATCTTTTCTACGGGGTCTGACGCTCAGTGGAACGAAA
ACTCACGTTAAGGGATTTTGGTCATGAGATTATCAAAAAGGATCTTCACCTAGATCCTTTTAAATTAAAA
ATGAAGTTTTAAATCAATCTAAAGTATATATGAGTAAACTTGGTCTGACAGTTACCAATGCTTAATCAGT
GAGGCACCTATCTCAGCGATCTGTCTATTTCGTTCATCCATAGTTGCCTGACTCCCCGTCGTGTAGATAA
CTACGATACGGGAGGGCTTACCATCTGGCCCCAGTGCTGCAATGATACCGCGAGACCCACGCTCACCGGC
TCCAGATTTATCAGCAATAAACCAGCCAGCCGGAAGGGCCGAGCGCAGAAGTGGTCCTGCAACTTTATCC
GCCTCCATCCAGTCTATTAATTGTTGCCGGGAAGCTAGAGTAAGTAGTTCGCCAGTTAATAGTTTGCGCA
ACGTTGTTGCCATTGCTACAGGCATCGTGGTGTCACGCTCGTCGTTTGGTATGGCTTCATTCAGCTCCGG
TTCCCAACGATCAAGGCGAGTTACATGATCCCCCATGTTGTGCAAAAAAGCGGTTAGCTCCTTCGGTCCT
CCGATCGTTGTCAGAAGTAAGTTGGCCGCAGTGTTATCACTCATGGTTATGGCAGCACTGCATAATTCTC
TTACTGTCATGCCATCCGTAAGATGCTTTTCTGTGACTGGTGAGTACTCAACCAAGTCATTCTGAGAATA
GTGTATGCGGCGACCGAGTTGCTCTTGCCCGGCGTCAATACGGGATAATACCGCGCCACATAGCAGAACT
TTAAAAGTGCTCATCATTGGAAAACGTTCTTCGGGGCGAAAACTCTCAAGGATCTTACCGCTGTTGAGAT
CCAGTTCGATGTAACCCACTCGTGCACCCAACTGATCTTCAGCATCTTTTACTTTCACCAGCGTTTCTGG
GTGAGCAAAAACAGGAAGGCAAAATGCCGCAAAAAAGGGAATAAGGGCGACACGGAAATGTTGAATACTC
ATACTCTTCCTTTTTCAATATTATTGAAGCATTTATCAGGGTTATTGTCTCATGAGCGGATACATATTTG
AATGTATTTAGAAAAATAAACAAATAGGGGTTCCGCGCACATTTCCCCGAAAAGTGCCACCTGACGTCTA
AGAAACCATTATTATCATGACATTAACCTATAAAAATAGGCGTATCACGAGGCCCTTTCGTCTCGCGCGT
TTCGGTGATGACGGTGAAAACCTCTGACACATGCAGCTCCCGGAGACGGTCACAGCTTGTCTGTAAGCGG
ATGCCGGGAGCAGACAAGCCCGTCAGGGCGCGTCAGCGGGTGTTGGCGGGTGTCGGGGCTGGCTTAACTA
TGCGGCATCAGAGCAGATTGTACTGAGAGTGCACCATATGCGGTGTGAAATACCGCACAGATGCGTAAGG
AGAAAATACCGCATCAGGCGCCATTCGCCATTCAGGCTGCGCAACTGTTGGGAAGGGCGATCGGTGCGGG
CCTCTTCGCTATTACGCCAGCTGGCGAAAGGGGGATGTGCTGCAAGGCGATTAAGTTGGGTAACGCCAGG
G
